>Addgene plasmid #25382 | pGEX4T-1-mMcl-1(T144A) | depositor partial sequence | sequence record 11842 | Author sequence
CGCCTGCCTCCGGTCTGGAGTCGCGGCCTTCCCCGCTCCTTCCCCTCAGCCTGCGGCGTCCGACCATGTT
TGGCCTGCGGAGAAACGCGGTCATCGGCTTGAACCTGTACTGCGGCGGCGCCAGCCTCGGCGCGGGCGGC
GGTTCTCCGGCAGGGGCGCGCCTGGTGGCCGAGGAGGCCAAGGCGCGGCGCGAGGGGGGAGGGGAGGCCG
CCCTGCTGCCCGGCGCGCGGGTGGTCGCCCGGCCGCCGCCCGTGGGCGCCGAGGACCCCGACGTCACCGC
GTCGGCCGAAAGGCGGCTGCATAAGTCGCCCGGCCTCCTCGCCGTGCCGCCCGAGGAGATGGCCGCGTCG
GCCGCCGCCGCCATCGTGTCTCCGGAGGAGGAACTGGACGGCTGCGAGCCGGAGGCCATCGGCAAGCGCC
CGGCCGTGCTGCCCCTCCTGGAGCGCGTGAGCGAGGCGGCCAAGAGCTCCGGGGCCGACGGCTCTCTGCC
CAGCGCTCCGCCGCCGCCCGAGGAGGAAGAGGACGACCTATACCGCCAGTCGCTGGAGATCATCTCGCGC
TACTTGCGGGAGCAGGCGACCGGCTCCAAGGACTCGAAGCCTCTGGGCGAGGCGGGCGCGGCGGGCCGGA
GAGCGCTGGAGACCCTGCGGCGCGTGGGCGACGGCGTGCAGCGCAACCACGAGACGGCCTTCCAGGGCAT
GCTCCGGAAACTGGACATTAAAAACGAAGGCGATGTTAAATCTTTTTCTCGAGTAATGGTCCATGTTTTC
AAAGATGGCGTAACAAACTGGGGCAGGATTGTGACTCTTATTTCTTTCGGTGCCTTTGTGGCCAAACACT
TAAAGAGCGTAAACCAAGAAAGCTTCATCGAACCATTAGCAGAAACTATCACAGATGTTCTTGTAAGGAC
GAAACGGGACTGGCTTGTCAAACAAAGAGGCTGGGATGGGTTTGTGGAGTTCTTCCACGTACAGGACCTA
GAAGGCGGCATCAGAAATGTGCTGCTGGCTTTTGCGGGTGTTGCTGGAGTAGGGGCTGGTCTGGCATATC
TAATAAGATAGCCTTGTGAGTGCAATAGGGGACTCTTAAAGCTCCAGCCACCAAACTACATGCATCTGTG
AAAACATGTGTATTTATGAAGGTGGACTTGAAGCTGCCCAGGATTTTAACAGTCCAGTTCTACTGTAGCA
ACATAGCAAAAAGAAAGTGGCTACAGGATTGTGGCTAACAAGAATAAATACATGGGAAAAGTGCTCCCCC
TGGAAGAGTCACTGTCTGAATGAAGCAAAGTTCCCTCTCAGCAAACACTGAGAGGCCATGGAGAAGGACT
TCTAGAGCGGCCGCCTGCAGGGTACCCCCGGGAGATCCACTAGTAACGGCCGCCAGTGTGCTGGAATTC
