>Addgene plasmid #25382 | pGEX4T-1-mMcl-1(T144A) | addgene partial sequence | sequence record 32114 | 25382 with mMCL1-R (CCCAGTTTGTTACGCCATCT)
ATCGCCTTCGTTTTTAATGTCCAGTTTCCGGAGCATGCCCTGGAAGGCCGTCTCGTGGTTGCGCTGCACG
CCGTCGCCCACGCGCCGCAGGGTCTCCAGCGCTCTCCGGCCCGCCGCGCCCGCCTCGCCCAGAGGCTTCG
AGTCCTTGGAGCCGGTCGCCTGCTCCCGCAAGTAGCGCGAGATGATCTCCAGCGACTGGCGGTATAGGTC
GTCCTCTTCCTCCTCGGGCGGCGGCGGAGCGCTGGGCAGAGAGCCGTCGGCCCCGGAGCTCTTGGCCGCC
TCGCTCACGCGCTCCAGGAGGGGCAGCACGGCCGGGCGCTTGCCGATGGCCTCCGGCTCGCAGCCGTCCA
GTTCCTCCTCCGGAGACACGATGGCGGCGGCGGCCGACGCGGCCATCTCCTCGGGCGGCACGGCGAGGAG
GCCGGGCGACTTATGCAGCCGCCTTTCGGCCGACGCGGTGACGTCGGGGTCCTCGGCGCCCACGGGCGGC
GGCCGGGCGACCACCCGCGCGCCGGGCAGCAGGGCGGCCTCCCCTCCCCCCTCGCGCCGCGCCTTGGCCT
CCTCGGCCACCAGGCGCGCCCCTGCCGGAGAACCGCCGCCCGCGCCGAGGCTGGCGCCGCCGCAGTACAG
GTTCAAGCCGATGACCGCGTTTCTCCGCAGGCCAAACATGAATTCCGGGGATCCACGCGGAACCAGATCC
GATTTTGGAGGATGGTCGCCACCACCAAACGTGGCTTGCCAGCCCTGCAAAGGCCATGCTATATACTTGC
TGGATTTCAAGTACTTATCAATTTGTGGGATAGCTTCAATACGTTTTTTAAAACAAACTAATTTTGGGAA
CGCATCCAGGCACATTGGGTCCATGTATAAAACAACATCA
