>Addgene plasmid #25382 | pGEX4T-1-mMcl-1(T144A) | addgene partial sequence | sequence record 32115 | 25382 with pGEX-3
GAGGCAGATCGTCAGTCAGTCACGATGCGGCCGCTCGAGTCGACCCGGGAATTCCAGCACACTGGCGGCC
GTTACTAGTGGATCTCCCGGGGGTACCCTGCAGGCGGCCGCTCTAGAAGTCCTTCTCCATGGCCTCTCAG
TGTTTGCTGAGAGGGAACTTTGCTTCATTCAGACAGTGACTCTTCCAGGGGGAGCACTTTTCCCATGTAT
TTATTCTTGTTAGCCACAATCCTGTAGCCACTTTCTTTTTGCTATGTTGCTACAGTAGAACTGGACTGTT
AAAATCCTGGGCAGCTTCAAGTCCACCTTCATAAATACACATGTTTTCACAGATGCATGTAGTTTGGTGG
CTGGAGCTTTAAGAGTCCCCTATTGCACTCACAAGGCTATCTTATTAGATATGCCAGACCAGCCCCTACT
CCAGCAACACCCGCAAAAGCCAGCAGCACATTTCTGATGCCGCCTTCTAGGTCCTGTACGTGGAAGAACT
CCACAAACCCATCCCAGCCTCTTTGTTTGACAAGCCAGTCCCGTTTCGTCCTTACAAGAACATCTGTGAT
AGTTTCTGCTAATGGTTCGATGAAGCTTTCTTGGTTTACGCTCTTTAAGTGTTTGGCCACAAAGGCACCG
AAAGAAATAAGAGTCACAATCCTGCCCCAGTTTGTTACGCCATCTTTGAAAACATGGACCATTACTCGAG
AAAAAGATTTAACATCGCCTTCGTTTTTAATGTCCAGTTTCCGGAGCATGCCCTGGAAGGCCGTCTCGTG
GTTGCGCTGCACGCCGTCGCCCACGCGCCGCAGGGTCTCCAGCGCTCTCCGGCCCGCCGCGCCCGC
