[The description below was written by a language model from this plasmid's Addgene catalogue record.]
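Description:
pGEX4T-1-mMcl-1(T144A) is a bacterial expression plasmid built on the commercial pGEX4T-1 backbone (about 4.9 kb without insert) for producing a glutathione S-transferase fusion protein in E. coli. It is maintained as a high-copy plasmid under ampicillin selection. No feature table accompanies the record, so the promoter and origin are not explicitly listed. Vectors of the pGEX-4T series generally drive the GST fusion from an IPTG-inducible tac promoter with a plasmid-borne lacI repressor, and they carry a thrombin cleavage site between GST and the cloned protein.

The insert is a roughly 1.2 kb mouse Mcl1 cDNA encoding the anti-apoptotic Bcl-2 family member Mcl-1. It was cloned into the EcoRI site at both ends, with both sites preserved, so insert orientation depends on the particular clone rather than on the cloning strategy. GST is supplied by the backbone and sits at the N terminus of Mcl-1, which allows the recombinant protein to be purified on glutathione resin. The coding sequence carries a point mutation that changes threonine 144 to alanine, replacing a potentially phosphorylatable residue with one that cannot be phosphorylated.

The associated study concerns how Mcl-1 integrates survival and apoptotic signaling pathways. In that context, the construct is most plausibly used as a source of purified phospho-site-mutant substrate, for example in in vitro kinase or binding assays compared with wild-type Mcl-1. The record does not spell out specific applications.
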