Addgene plasmid #25382: pGEX4T-1-mMcl-1(T144A)
Depositing lab: Roger Davis. Depositing organization: University of Massachusetts, Worcester. Publication: Mcl-1 integrates the opposing actions of signaling pathways that mediate survival and apoptosis. Morel C, Carlson SM, White FM, Davis RJ. Mol Cell Biol. 2009 Jul . 29(14):3845-52. 10.1128/MCB.00279-09 PubMed 19433446.
Backbone
  Vector backbone: pGEX4T-1
  Backbone manufacturer: Amersham
  Backbone size w/o insert (bp): 4900
  Vector type: Bacterial Expression
Growth in bacteria
  Bacterial resistance: Ampicillin, 100 μg/mL
  Growth temperature: 37°C
  Growth strain: DH5alpha
  Copy number: High Copy
Gene/Insert
  Gene/Insert name: mMCL1(T144A) (alt name: MCL1)
  Species: M. musculus (mouse)
  Insert size (bp): 1200
  Mutation: changed threonine 144 to alanine
  GenBank ID: NM_008562
  Entrez Gene: Mcl1 (a.k.a. Gm52627, Mcl-1)
  Tag / fusion protein: Gst (N terminal on backbone)
  Cloning method: Restriction Enzyme; 5′ cloning site EcoRI (not destroyed); 3′ cloning site EcoRI (not destroyed)
  Sequencing primers: 5′ Gex F; 3′ Gex R
Terms and licenses: Academic/Nonprofit Terms; Industry Terms: Not Available to Industry
How to cite: pGEX4T-1-mMcl-1(T144A) was a gift from Roger Davis (Addgene plasmid # 25382 ; http://n2t.net/addgene:25382 ; RRID:Addgene_25382)
